Addgene plasmid #188799: SsAvs4
Purpose: Avs4 from Streptomyces sp. A244
Depositing lab: Feng Zhang. Depositing organization: Broad Institute. Publication: Prokaryotic innate immunity through pattern recognition of conserved viral proteins. Gao LA, Wilkinson ME, Strecker J, Makarova KS, Macrae RK, Koonin EV, Zhang F. Science. 2022 Aug 12;377(6607):eabm4096. doi: 10.1126/science.abm4096. Epub 2022 Aug 12. PubMed 35951700.
Backbone
  Vector backbone: pACYC184
  Backbone size w/o insert (bp): 2334
  Total vector size (bp): 7110
  Vector type: Bacterial Expression
Growth in bacteria
  Bacterial resistance: Chloramphenicol, 25 μg/mL
  Growth temperature: 37°C
  Growth strain: DH5alpha
  Copy number: Low Copy
Gene/Insert
  Gene/Insert name: SsAvs4
  Species: Streptomyces sp. A244
  Insert size (bp): 4776
  GenBank ID: WP_181361350.1
  Promoter: lac
  Cloning method: Gibson Cloning
  Sequencing primers: 5′ N/A
Terms and licenses: Academic/Nonprofit Terms; Industry Terms: Not Available to Industry
How to cite: SsAvs4 was a gift from Feng Zhang (Addgene plasmid # 188799 ; http://n2t.net/addgene:188799 ; RRID:Addgene_188799)
