[The description below was written by a language model from this plasmid's Addgene catalogue record and pLannotate feature annotations shown in this document.]
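Description:
SsAvs4 is a bacterial expression plasmid built on a pACYC184 backbone, carrying the Avs4 gene from Streptomyces sp. A244. The complete construct is 7,110 bp, of which the insert accounts for 4,776 bp, and it was assembled by Gibson cloning. It replicates from the p15A origin, which gives a low copy number and is compatible with ColE1-type plasmids, so a second plasmid can be maintained in the same E. coli cell. Selection is by chloramphenicol, through the cat (chloramphenicol acetyltransferase) gene driven by its own promoter. The feature table also picks up backbone remnants: a short fragment of the tetracycline efflux gene, which is too truncated to confer resistance, a fragment of IS1, and a short match to the RSF origin next to p15A that probably reflects sequence similarity rather than a second functional origin.

The Avs4 coding sequence itself is not annotated in the feature table, but it evidently occupies the long unannotated stretch between the lac promoter, with its adjacent CAP binding site, and a downstream T7 terminator. Transcription therefore depends on the E. coli lac promoter, consistent with the catalogue entry. No epitope tags or reporters are recorded. Avs proteins (antiviral STAND NTPases) belong to a family of prokaryotic defence proteins. The associated publication concerns innate immunity through pattern recognition of conserved viral proteins. The plasmid is thus suited to heterologous expression of this Avs4 homologue in E. coli to study its anti-phage defence activity, although the record gives no further experimental details.
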