Features (pLannotate 1.2.2; 9 found; start..end, strand, type, name):
     26..90      -  CDS            TcR (fragment): tetracycline efflux protein; tet; confers resistance to tetracycline
    105..126     -  protein_bind   CAP binding site: CAP binding activates transcription in the presence of cAMP. E. coli catabolite activator protein
    140..170     +  promoter       lac promoter: promoter for the E. coli lac operon
   4924..4971    +  terminator     T7 terminator: transcription terminator for bacteriophage T7 RNA polymerase
   5194..5850    -  CDS            cat: CAT_ECOLX - Experimental evidence at protein level: Swiss-Prot protein existence level 1. This enzyme is an effector of chloramphenicol resistance in bacteria. From Escherichia coli. This protein is used as a marker in many commonly used cloning vectors, such as pACYC184.
   5851..5953    -  promoter       cat promoter: promoter of the E. coli cat gene encoding chloramphenicol acetyltransferase
   6074..6217    +  mobile_element IS1 (fragment): prokaryotic transposable element IS1
   6336..6391    -  rep_origin     RSF ori (fragment): Plasmids containing the RSF 1030 origin of replication can be propagated in E. coli cells that contain additional plasmids with compatible origins.
   6479..7024    -  rep_origin     p15A ori: Plasmids containing the medium-copy-number p15A origin of replication can be propagated in E. coli cells that contain a second plasmid with the ColE1 origin.
>Addgene plasmid #188799 | SsAvs4 | addgene full sequence | sequence record 369430 | Addgene NGS Result
ACGATATAAGTTGTAATTCTCATGTTAGTCATGCCCCGCGCCCACCGGAAGGAGCTGACTGGGTTGAAGG
CTCTCAAGGGCATCGGTCGAGATCCCGGTGCCTAATGAGTGAGCTAACTTACATTAATTGCGTTGCGCAT
TTACACTTTATGCTTCCGGCTCGTATGTTGTGTGAAAAAGAGGAGAAACCATATGGCTGGACCCCAAGTA
TTTATAAGTTATGCAGACGATGGTGGCCCGCACACCGAGCAGGTGAGAGCGCTTTGGGAGTTACTGCGTG
AAAACGGCATTGACGCGCGCTTGGACCTGCCAGCAGCCGAGAGGCCGCAGGATTGGGCACTATGGATGCA
GCGTGAATATGAACAAAGCGATTTCGTGCTGGTCGTGGCGTCTCAAGCATATAAACGTCGTGCGGAGGGT
GCAGAGGCGAGCGGCAAGGGTGAAGGTGTCGCGTGGGAAGCGCGCCTGCTCCGTGCCGAGATCTATAGCC
AGCCGGATTGGTATAGCCGTATTCTGCGCGTCGTTCTCCCGGGTGGTTCACGTGATGATCTTCCATCTTT
TCTGGGCGGTCATCCAATTACGCATTACACCGTTGACCCGTTGACCGCAGCAGGTGCGGAGAAACTGCTG
CGCTATCTGACCAATCAGCCGTACGAAACCGAGCCGCCACTCGGCGCCGTCCCGCGGTTCGAACCGCGCA
CTGATCCCAGCGCTCAGCTGGCGCCTTGGACTCACGCGGATCCGACCACCGCTGCGTTCACCGACTTTGA
GCGTCAGTTGAATCTGAGAACCCCGCGTGAGCTTTCTGTGCGGGCGGAGAACGAAACGACCCGTGTCCTG
GTTGACCGCTCCGAGGCATGCGAAGAACTGGCTGGCGTGATGACCGCGACCGCGGCCGCGACCGGTACTC
TGGTGGTTCATGGTGAACCGTCGGTCGGTAAGAGCGTGCTGTGTCTGCAAGCTGTGGACCTGTTGCGGGA
GAACGGTGCGCAAGTTGTGGCTCTGAGCCTGAGAGACTTACAACCGCCGCTGCCGGCGTTAGAAACGGTT
GTGGGTACCCCCCTGGCGCGTCTGTTTGGTAGCGTACCGGCAGCAGAGTGCCGTTTGCTGGTTGTGGACG
GTGCAGAGGCGGTCCAGCAAGGCTGCCATCAGCGCCTCGTTAGCCTGGTCGACGCAGCGCACGCCTCCGG
CCTGGGTGTGGTTGCGGTTGTCAGAGATGATGCGCTGGCTGCGGTTGAAGAAGCTCTCTGCACACTGAGT
GGTAGCGCACTGTCACGTGCCAAAGTTGAACCTCTCCCGGACGTTGGGGTAGAACAACTACTGCATGATA
TTCCGAGCCTTGGTCGTTTGCGTCAGCGTCGCAGCAGGTGGCTGTTACGCAGGATCGGCTTGGTTGGTCT
GCTGTTAAGAGGCGGCGTGCCGGCCGCGCTCCGTGACGGTGCTCTTTCCGAAGCCGACGTGTTTGACGCA
TGCTGGCGTGGTTGGGTTCGTCGTAACGAACAGTACCCGCCTGGAGCACCGAGCCCGGACGCACGTGAGC
AGGCCCTCTTGGACATTGCCCGCGCCGAGCTCGGCACGGATGAGGGCCGGGGCCGCCCGGATCCGGCTGC
ACTCCCGTCTCTCCGTTCAGACGGTCTGCTGTTGCCGCTGGGTCCAGGTGCGTCTTGGCGTTCGAGGGAA
AGCTTCTTTAATGATGTGGTAAGAGACTTCGCAACCGCGCGTTTGCTCTTGACGGACGGCTTTGAATGCC
TGCGCGCAGCTGAGGCGCCGCGCTGGGCAATCCGTGCAGCAGGTGTAGCTTGCCAAGCTCGTCTCGCCGG
TCCGGACTCTGGCGGTGTTGACTCCGCGCTGGCTGAGCTGGTTCGCCTGTTCGATGGCTTGGCTATTGAG
CATGGGGCACGTTGGGCAGACGTGCCGTGGGAAGCGGTGCTGTCCACCGGTGCGGCTGAATCTGTGGTGC
GCGCAGCTACCCCCATGCTGTTGGGGGAGCACGGCCGTCGACTGACGCAGCTGTTGAGCGTTGCAGAACG
TCGTCTCGCCACCTTGGACGCTAATGAACCGATCACCGCGGAACCGCTGATTGTGTGGCTGGTAGAACAA
GGTAGCGCATTACAGGGTCTGCCGCGTGAGGTGGCGGAGAAGGCCGAGCGCGTAGTTCTTAAGTGGCTGC
GTGGCGTTGGCCTGGATAGCGGTGCTGATGACGACCCGGTGACGCGAGAGGTTCGTCGTAACGTGCGCGA
TGCGCTATTGTCCCGCGACGACCGCGGTTCGGATGAAACTCTGCTCGAAATGCTGGCTACCCTGGGCCCA
GACATCGATGACGCAACCCGTACTGTCTTGCGGCGCGCAGCTGCGCAGCGTCCGCGCGCCCTTCAACGTG
TCACCGAAACCGCGGACGCTGTCTTGTCGTTAGGTAGACACGATCCGGAACTGCTGGCGGAGTTAGCTCG
TGCGTACTATATCGCGCGGCGTAAAAAGCCGCGAGCGCGCGGTATGCTGTTCGATGACGTAGTGCGCCCG
CATCAGGGCGGTTGGACCATTGGAGTTCCGAGAGCGGCTTGGCATCGTGGTCCGTTTTGGGCATTGCTGC
ACTTCGAGCCCGAACTCGGCATCGCCGTCATTAACGCACTGTTGGATCATGCCGCCTGTGCACAAGCGGA
GCAACAAGCGGCGCGCCATGGCGAGAACACCCGTGGCACCGCAGATGTGCCGGCCGCCCTCGATCTGCTG
GGTCTCGGCCCGCGGCACTACATAGGTGATGCTCAAACCTACAGCTGGTACCGTGACGCTGGTACCGAGC
CGGCTCCGTGTACGAGCGCGCTGCTTGCGTGGGAACGTGCTGCCGACCGTATGCGTGCCGCTGGTATGAG
CCTGCGTGATGTTGCATTGACGCTGCTGAGAGGTGCTCGTAGCGTTGCGGCGGTTGGTGTTGTTGTTGGT
TTCCTGGTTCGCCACTTGTCCGAGGTTGACGACGAGCTGGACGACTTTTTGGCGGTGCCGGCACTTTGGT
CATTGGAAACTGCACGTGCTACCCACGAGGCCGTGGGACTGTATCGTATTGCAGATACCCCGGATGTGCG
GGGACGCCACCTGAGAAAGGCCTCGTTCCGCGACGTTGCGGCGGTGCTGAGCGCAAAGGCTGCTGCAGCG
GGTGATGACGCGGCTGCGGACCGTCTGCGGGCGGTTGGCGCCCGTTTGTTGGAAGCTGCACCGCGCGACG
AAGATGGTAGACCGGCGATCGGTGCTCGTATCTGGGCAGCAAGCCTGGATGCGTGCAATTATCGGCGCTT
CGCCGCGGATGGTCAGGTTGGCTACGAATTTACCGAGCCGCCGGACCTGACCGCTGATTTACACGACACC
CGTCGTGACTTATCCCGTACGAACACCATGTATGGTCTGAGGAATCGTTACGGTCTTCACCTGACCCCGC
CTTTCGCTTTCGGTACCCGTCCTGTTGATCCGACCGTGGTTGTCGATGATGTACGTACTGCTGGCGACCT
CCTGGAAAACCCGCCGACGGACACCCTGGGCGCTCACGTTGATGCTGCGGTTGCTGTTGCGGCCGCAGTT
GTGCGTGCAACGGGCGCTGGCACGTGGATGCCGGATCTAGGTGATCAACATGTATTGTGGGCGGTGCAGG
CGGTGACGGAAGCGGCCTCCACGTTGCAAGCCAACGGCGCTGATGGCGATTCAATGATTATTTGGGGCGC
TGACCGTTCCGTTGCTTCTGCGCTCCCGAGCCTGCTTCTGCCGCCGTTTACTGATAAAAGCGACCCGGTG
GTGCCAAAAACCGAGCTTCTAGATCGCGCAGCGCGTCTGTTGCCAACGTGCATGGCGAACCACAGCGACG
AAGTGCGTCGCGTTATGGCAATCGCGCTGCGTCGAGTGTGGACTGCCCCATGCGGTCCGACGGGTTCGCA
ATGTCGTCACCGTGTGGCCTGGCAGGCTGTAGAAGAAGCAGCGAGAGGCATTGCCATGACCCCGTATGAT
GGAACCGGCCGTCGTGCCGACCTGCGCATCAAAGGTACCTTGTCCACTGGCCTTAAGAAAGCGAAGGCGA
GCGATCTGAACCTGCACCGTGTGGTTCCGGCCCTAGCCGCGGTCACCGATGTCGCGGCAAGCGAGTGCTG
TGTTGCCGCGGACGCGGAACGTCTGAGGGCGCCTCTGCTGGACGCTTACGTGAGAACTGCGCTGCATTGG
GCTCACGAAGGCTACGAAGTTGACGACGAGGAGACCACCCTGGTGGCAGATGCTCTTTTAGCTGCGACCG
CGGGTGGTTCGGAATTGCTAACTGACGCCGTTGTGGCCCTGGGCGGGATCGGTACCGCCGCGGCGGACCT
GCTGCGTGGCGCGTGCACCGCAGCCACCTACAATACCGAGCGTCGCGCGCGTCTGCGCGCGGTGTGGCCG
ACACTGCTGAGCGTCGTGCTGGATCTGCCAGATAGCCGTGTGAGGGATCGACCTTCCTACTCGGCGACCC
GTGCCGTTGGCGCACTCGTTCCGAGTCCGGCCCCGGTTTCCTACGATGAAGAGATCGACAACACCGTTGA
CACTGCGCAGGATGGTTGGGTCACCGCGTCCGAGCTGGCAGCTCTGGTTGATCGTTGGTTGCCACGTGCA
ATCGGTAGCAGGCACGCGGTGGACGACCTCATCGGCCTGCTGCGTGCATCTCCGCTGGACGAGCAGCTGG
CTTTAGGCCTACCGTGGATCCGTGCGATCGCAGTTCCGCAGAGCGGTCCTACCGTGCGTGACACATATCT
GCTTGTCGATTGGCTGCGTAGCCTGCATGAGAGCGGCCGCCTGGATGGCCAGGCGCGGCGACATTACGAC
GTCATTGTGGACTCCCTGGCAGCAGCCGGTTCTGTTAGCGCGCGAGCCCTGCAGCAAGCGGACGAGTAAA
CGGAGTTACACCTAGCGCAATAACTAGCATAACCCCTTGGGGCCTCTAAACGGGTCTTGAGGGGTTTTTT
GCTGAAACCTCAGGCATTTGAGAAGCACACGGTCACACTGCTTCCGGTAGTCAATAAACCGGTAAACCAG
CAATAGACATAAGCGGCTATTTAACGACCCTGCCCTGAACCGACGACCGGGTCGAATTTGCTTTCGAATT
TCTGCCATTCATCCGCTTATTATCACTTATTCAGGCGTAGCACCAGGCGTTTAAGGGCACCAATAACTGC
CTTAAAAAAATTACGCCCCGCCCTGCCACTCATCGCAATACTGTTGTAATTCATTTAACATTCTGCCGAC
ATGGAAGCCATCACAGACGGCATGATGAACCTGAATCGCCAGCGGCATCAGCACCTTGTCGCCTTGCGTA
TAATATTTGCCCATAGTGAAAACGGGGGCGAAGAAGTTGTCCATATTGGCCACGTTTAAATCAAAACTGG
TGAAACTCACCCAGGGATTGGCTGAGACGAAAAACATATTCTCAATAAACCCTTTAGGGAAATAGGCCAG
GTTTTCACCGTAACACGCCACATCTTGCGAATATATGTGTAGAAACTGCCGGAAATCGTCGTGGTATTCA
CTCCAGAGCGATGAAAACGTTTCAGTTTGCTCATGGAAAACGGTGTAACAAGGGTGAACACTATCCCATA
TCACCAGCTCACCGTCTTTCATCGCCATACGGAACTCTGGATGAGCATTCATCAGGCGGGCAAGAATGTG
AATAAAGGCCGGATAAAACTTGTGCTTATTTTTCTTTACGGTCTTTAAAAAGGCCGTAATATCCAGCTGA
ACGGTCTGGTTATAGGTACATTGAGCAACTGACTGAAATGCCTCAAAATGTTCTTTACGATGCCATTGGG
ATATATCAACGGTGGTATATCCAGTGATTTTTTTCTCCATTTTAGCTTCCTTAGCTCCTGAAAATCTCGA
TAACTCAAAAAATACGCCCGGTAGTGATCTTATTTCATTATGGTGAAAGTTGGAACCTCTTACGTGCCGA
TCAACGTCTCATTTTCGCCAAAAGTTGGCCCAGGGCTTCCCGGTATCAACAGGGACACCAGGATTTATTT
ATTCTGCGAAGTGATCTTCCGTCACAGGTATTTATTCGGCGCAAAGTGCGTCGGGTGATGCTGCCAACTT
ACTGATTTAGTGTATGATGGTGTTTTTGAGGTGCTCCAGTGGCTTCTGTTTCTATCAGCTGTCCCTCCTG
TTCAGCTACTGACGGGGTGGTGCGTAACGGCAAAAGCACCGCCGGACATCAGCGCTAGCGGAGTGTATAC
TGGCTTACTATGTTGGCACTGATGAGGGTGTCAGTGAAGTGCTTCATGTGGCAGGAGAAAAAAGGCTGCA
CCGGTGCGTCAGCAGAATATGTGATACAGGATATATTCCGCTTCCTCGCTCACTGACTCGCTACGCTCGG
TCGTTCGACTGCGGCGAGCGGAAATGGCTTACGAACGGGGCGGAGATTTCCTGGAAGATGCCAGGAAGAT
ACTTAACAGGGAAGTGAGAGGGCCGCGGCAAAGCCGTTTTTCCATAGGCTCCGCCCCCCTGACAAGCATC
ACGAAATCTGACGCTCAAATCAGTGGTGGCGAAACCCGACAGGACTATAAAGATACCAGGCGTTTCCCCC
TGGCGGCTCCCTCGTGCGCTCTCCTGTTCCTGCCTTTCGGTTTACCGGTGTCATTCCGCTGTTATGGCCG
CGTTTGTCTCATTCCACGCCTGACACTCAGTTCCGGGTAGGCAGTTCGCTCCAAGCTGGACTGTATGCAC
GAACCCCCCGTTCAGTCCGACCGCTGCGCCTTATCCGGTAACTATCGTCTTGAGTCCAACCCGGAAAGAC
ATGCAAAAGCACCACTGGCAGCAGCCACTGGTAATTGATTTAGAGGAGTTAGTCTTGAAGTCATGCGCCG
GTTAAGGCTAAACTGAAAGGACAAGTTTTGGTGACTGCGCTCCTCCAAGCCAGTTACCTCGGTTCAAAGA
GTTGGTAGCTCAGAGAACCTTCGAAAAACCGCCCTGCAAGGCGGTTTTTTCGTTTTCAGAGCAAGAGATT
ACGCGCAGACCAAAACGATCTCAAGAAGATCATCTTATTAATCAGATAAAATATTTCTAGATTTCAGTGC
AATTTATCTCTTCAAATGTAGCACCTGAAGTCAGCCCCAT
